>Addgene plasmid #178303 | pUC-TalO8 (Blank-CoTrIP) | addgene full sequence | sequence record 350728 | Addgene NGS Result
TCGCGCGTTTCGGTGATGACGGTGAAAACCTCTGACACATGCAGCTCCCGGAGACGGTCACAGCTTGTCT
GTAAGCGGATGCCGGGAGCAGACAAGCCCGTCAGGGCGCGTCAGCGGGTGTTGGCGGGTGTCGGGGCTGG
CTTAACTATGCGGCATCAGAGCAGATTGTACTGAGAGTGCACCATATGCGGTGTGAAATACCGCACAGAT
GCGTAAGGAGAAAATACCGCATCAGGCGCCATTCGCCATTCAGGCTGCGCAACTGTTGGGAAGGGCGATC
GGTGCGGGCCTCTTCGCTATTACGCCAGCTGGCGAAAGGGGGATGTGCTGCAAGGCGATTAAGTTGGGTA
ACGCCAGGGTTTTCCCAGTCACGACGTTGTAAAACGACGGCCAGTGCCAAGCTTGCATGCCTGCAGGTCG
ACTCTAGAGGATCCCCGGGTACCGAGCTCGCGGCCGCGGTCGAAAAAAGAAAAGGAGAGGGCCAAGAGGG
AGGGCATTGGTGACTATTGAGCACGTGAGTATACGTGATTAAGCACACAAAGGCAGCTTGGAGTATGTCT
GTTATTAATTTCACAGGTAGTTCTGGTCCATTGGTGAAAGTTTGCGGCTTGCAGAGCACAGAGGCCGCAG
AATGTGCTCTAGATTCCGATGCTGACTTGCTGGGTATTATATGTGTGCCCAATAGAAAGAGAACAATTGA
CCCGGTTATTGCAAGGAAAATTTCAAGTCTTGTAAAAGCATATAAAAATAGTTCAGGCACTCCGAAATAC
TTGGTTGGCGTGTTTCGTAATCAACCTAAGGAGGATGTTTTGGCTCTGGTCAATGATTACGGCATTGATA
TCGTCCAACTGCATGGAGATGAGTCGTGGCAAGAATACCAAGAGTTCCTCGGTTTGCCAGTTATTAAAAG
ACTCGTATTTCCAAAAGACTGCAACATACTACTCAGTGCAGCTTCACAGAAACCTCATTCGTTTATTCCC
TTGTTTGATTCAGAAGCAGGTGGGACAGGTGAACTTTTGGATTGGAACTCGATTTCTGACTGGGTTGGAA
GGCAAGAGAGCCCCGAAAGCTTACATTTTATGTTAGCTGGTGGACTGACGCCAGAAAATGTTGGTGATGC
GCTTAGATTAAATGGCGTTATTGGTGTTGATGTAAGCGGAGGTGTGGAGACAAATGGTGTAAAAGACTCT
AACAAAATAGCAAATTTCGTCAAAAATGCTAAGAAATAGGTTATTACTGAGTAGTATTTATTTAAGTATT
GTTTGTGCACTTGCCTGCAGGCCTTTTGAAAAGCAAGCATAAAAGATCTAAACATAAAATCTGTAAAATA
ACAAGATGTAAAGATAATGCTAAATCATTTGGCTTTTTGATTGATTGTACAGGAAAATATACATCGCAGG
GGGTTGACTTTTACCATTTCACCGCAATGGAATCAAACTTGTTGAAGAGAATGTTCACAGGCGCATACGC
TACAATGACCCGATTCTTGCTAGCCTTTTCTCGGTCTTGCAAACAACCGCCGGCAGCTTAGTATATAAAT
ACACATGTACATACCTCTCTCCGTATCCTCGTAATCATTTTCTTGTATTTATCGTCTTTTCGCTGTAAAA
ACTTTATCACACTTATCTCAAATACACTTATTAACCGCTTTTACTATTATCTTCTACGCTGACAGTAATA
TCAAACAGTGACACATATTAAACACAGTGGTTTCTTTGCATAAACACCATCAGCCTCAAGTCGTCAAGTA
AAGATTTCGTGTTCATGCAGATAGATAACAATCTATATGTTGATAATTAGCGTTGCCTCATCAATGCGAG
ATCCGTTTAACCGGACCCTAGTGCACTTACCCCACGTTCGGTCCACTGTGTGCCGAACTAGCAATTGTGA
GCGGATAACAATTACTAGCAATTGTGAGCGGATAACAATTACTAGCAATTGTGAGCGGATAACAATTACT
AGCAATTGTGAGCGGATAACAATTACTAGCAATTGTGAGCAGATAACAATTACTAGCAATTGTGAGCGGA
TAACAATTACTAGCAATTATGAGCGGATAACAATTACTAGCAATTGTGAGCGGATAACAATACTAGTTCC
TTCACTATTTTAACATGTGGCGGCCGCGTAATCATGGTCATAGCTGTTTCCTGTGTGAAATTGTTATCCG
CTCACAATTCCACACAACATACGAGCCGGAAGCATAAAGTGTAAAGCCTGGGGTGCCTAATGAGTGAGCT
AACTCACATTAATTGCGTTGCGCTCACTGCCCGCTTTCCAGTCGGGAAACCTGTCGTGCCAGCTGCATTA
ATGAATCGGCCAACGCGCGGGGAGAGGCGGTTTGCGTATTGGGCGCTCTTCCGCTTCCTCGCTCACTGAC
TCGCTGCGCTCGGTCGTTCGGCTGCGGCGAGCGGTATCAGCTCACTCAAAGGCGGTAATACGGTTATCCA
CAGAATCAGGGGATAACGCAGGAAAGAACATGTGAGCAAAAGGCCAGCAAAAGGCCAGGAACCGTAAAAA
GGCCGCGTTGCTGGCGTTTTTCCATAGGCTCCGCCCCCCTGACGAGCATCACAAAAATCGACGCTCAAGT
CAGAGGTGGCGAAACCCGACAGGACTATAAAGATACCAGGCGTTTCCCCCTGGAAGCTCCCTCGTGCGCT
CTCCTGTTCCGACCCTGCCGCTTACCGGATACCTGTCCGCCTTTCTCCCTTCGGGAAGCGTGGCGCTTTC
TCATAGCTCACGCTGTAGGTATCTCAGTTCGGTGTAGGTCGTTCGCTCCAAGCTGGGCTGTGTGCACGAA
CCCCCCGTTCAGCCCGACCGCTGCGCCTTATCCGGTAACTATCGTCTTGAGTCCAACCCGGTAAGACACG
ACTTATCGCCACTGGCAGCAGCCACTGGTAACAGGATTAGCAGAGCGAGGTATGTAGGCGGTGCTACAGA
GTTCTTGAAGTGGTGGCCTAACTACGGCTACACTAGAAGAACAGTATTTGGTATCTGCGCTCTGCTGAAG
CCAGTTACCTTCGGAAAAAGAGTTGGTAGCTCTTGATCCGGCAAACAAACCACCGCTGGTAGCGGTGGTT
TTTTTGTTTGCAAGCAGCAGATTACGCGCAGAAAAAAAGGATCTCAAGAAGATCCTTTGATCTTTTCTAC
GGGGTCTGACGCTCAGTGGAACGAAAACTCACGTTAAGGGATTTTGGTCATGAGATTATCAAAAAGGATC
TTCACCTAGATCCTTTTAAATTAAAAATGAAGTTTTAAATCAATCTAAAGTATATATGAGTAAACTTGGT
CTGACAGTTACCAATGCTTAATCAGTGAGGCACCTATCTCAGCGATCTGTCTATTTCGTTCATCCATAGT
TGCCTGACTCCCCGTCGTGTAGATAACTACGATACGGGAGGGCTTACCATCTGGCCCCAGTGCTGCAATG
ATACCGCGAGACCCACGCTCACCGGCTCCAGATTTATCAGCAATAAACCAGCCAGCCGGAAGGGCCGAGC
GCAGAAGTGGTCCTGCAACTTTATCCGCCTCCATCCAGTCTATTAATTGTTGCCGGGAAGCTAGAGTAAG
TAGTTCGCCAGTTAATAGTTTGCGCAACGTTGTTGCCATTGCTACAGGCATCGTGGTGTCACGCTCGTCG
TTTGGTATGGCTTCATTCAGCTCCGGTTCCCAACGATCAAGGCGAGTTACATGATCCCCCATGTTGTGCA
AAAAAGCGGTTAGCTCCTTCGGTCCTCCGATCGTTGTCAGAAGTAAGTTGGCCGCAGTGTTATCACTCAT
GGTTATGGCAGCACTGCATAATTCTCTTACTGTCATGCCATCCGTAAGATGCTTTTCTGTGACTGGTGAG
TACTCAACCAAGTCATTCTGAGAATAGTGTATGCGGCGACCGAGTTGCTCTTGCCCGGCGTCAATACGGG
ATAATACCGCGCCACATAGCAGAACTTTAAAAGTGCTCATCATTGGAAAACGTTCTTCGGGGCGAAAACT
CTCAAGGATCTTACCGCTGTTGAGATCCAGTTCGATGTAACCCACTCGTGCACCCAACTGATCTTCAGCA
TCTTTTACTTTCACCAGCGTTTCTGGGTGAGCAAAAACAGGAAGGCAAAATGCCGCAAAAAAGGGAATAA
GGGCGACACGGAAATGTTGAATACTCATACTCTTCCTTTTTCAATATTATTGAAGCATTTATCAGGGTTA
TTGTCTCATGAGCGGATACATATTTGAATGTATTTAGAAAAATAAACAAATAGGGGTTCCGCGCACATTT
CCCCGAAAAGTGCCACCTGACGTCTAAGAAACCATTATTATCATGACATTAACCTATAAAAATAGGCGTA
TCACGAGGCCCTTTCGTC
Features (pLannotate 1.2.2; 20 found; start..end, strand, type, name):
    137..236     +  misc_feature   bom (fragment): basis of mobility region from pBR322
    242..396     -  CDS            lacZα (fragment): LacZα fragment of β-galactosidase; lacZ fragment
    399..450     -  misc_feature   MCS (fragment): pUC18/19 multiple cloning site
    457..554     +  promoter       TRP1 promoter: S. cerevisiae TRP1
    555..1229    +  CDS            TRP1: phosphoribosylanthranilate isomerase, required for tryptophan biosynthesis; S. cerevisiae TRP1; yeast auxotrophic marker
   1885..1901    +  protein_bind   lac operator: The lac repressor binds to the lac operator to inhibit transcription in E. coli. This inhibition can be relieved by adding lactose or isopropyl-β-D-thiogalactopyranoside (IPTG). lac repressor encoded by lacI
   1912..1928    +  protein_bind   lac operator: The lac repressor binds to the lac operator to inhibit transcription in E. coli. This inhibition can be relieved by adding lactose or isopropyl-β-D-thiogalactopyranoside (IPTG). lac repressor encoded by lacI
   1939..1955    +  protein_bind   lac operator: The lac repressor binds to the lac operator to inhibit transcription in E. coli. This inhibition can be relieved by adding lactose or isopropyl-β-D-thiogalactopyranoside (IPTG). lac repressor encoded by lacI
   1966..1982    +  protein_bind   lac operator: The lac repressor binds to the lac operator to inhibit transcription in E. coli. This inhibition can be relieved by adding lactose or isopropyl-β-D-thiogalactopyranoside (IPTG). lac repressor encoded by lacI
   2020..2036    +  protein_bind   lac operator: The lac repressor binds to the lac operator to inhibit transcription in E. coli. This inhibition can be relieved by adding lactose or isopropyl-β-D-thiogalactopyranoside (IPTG). lac repressor encoded by lacI
   2045..2065    +  protein_bind   lac operator (fragment): The lac repressor binds to the lac operator to inhibit transcription in E. coli. This inhibition can be relieved by adding lactose or isopropyl-β-D-thiogalactopyranoside (IPTG). lac repressor encoded by lacI
   2074..2090    +  protein_bind   lac operator: The lac repressor binds to the lac operator to inhibit transcription in E. coli. This inhibition can be relieved by adding lactose or isopropyl-β-D-thiogalactopyranoside (IPTG). lac repressor encoded by lacI
   2161..2177    -  protein_bind   lac operator: The lac repressor binds to the lac operator to inhibit transcription in E. coli. This inhibition can be relieved by adding lactose or isopropyl-β-D-thiogalactopyranoside (IPTG). lac repressor encoded by lacI
   2185..2215    -  promoter       lac promoter: promoter for the E. coli lac operon
   2230..2251    -  protein_bind   CAP binding site: CAP binding activates transcription in the presence of cAMP. E. coli catabolite activator protein
   2264..2356    -  CDS            lacI (fragment): lac repressor; lacI; The lac repressor binds to the lac operator to inhibit transcription in E. coli. This inhibition can be relieved by adding lactose or isopropyl-β-D-thiogalactopyranoside (IPTG).
   2539..3127    -  rep_origin     ori: high-copy-number ColE1/pMB1/pBR322/pUC origin of replication
   3298..4158    -  CDS            AmpR: β-lactamase; bla; confers resistance to ampicillin, carbenicillin, and related antibiotics
   4159..4263    -  promoter       AmpR promoter: bla
   4358..35      +  CDS            rop (fragment) (across the origin): Rop protein, which maintains plasmids at low copy number; rop
