[The description below was written by a language model from this plasmid's Addgene catalogue record and pLannotate feature annotations shown in this document.]
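Description:
pUC-TalO8 (Blank-CoTrIP) is an empty-backbone yeast/E. coli shuttle plasmid built on pUC, into which a Trp1-ARS-8xLacO module has been inserted; the sequenced record is 4,358 nt. In bacteria it is maintained by the high-copy ColE1/pUC origin and selected through the β-lactamase (AmpR) gene with its native promoter. The feature table also shows typical pUC remnants: fragments of lacZα and the pUC18/19 multiple cloning site, the lac promoter with its CAP binding site and native operator, and short fragments of lacI, rop and the bom region. In yeast, selection relies on the S. cerevisiae TRP1 gene under its own promoter, which complements tryptophan auxotrophy. The catalogue states that an ARS (autonomously replicating sequence) supports episomal replication, but the automated annotation does not mark it. It may lie in the unannotated stretch between TRP1 and the operator array, though the record does not confirm this.

The distinguishing element is a cluster of tandem lac operator sites downstream of TRP1. The annotation detects seven in one orientation (one scored as a fragment), plus the pUC backbone's own operator on the opposite strand, while the catalogue describes the array as 8xLacO. Such operator repeats provide high-affinity binding sites for the lac repressor, which generally allows a plasmid and its associated factors to be captured through a tagged LacI protein. The record lists no promoter, insert or tag, in keeping with its role as the "blank" CoTrIP plasmid. It presumably serves as the parental or control construct for versions carrying a gene of interest, and the associated publication concerns the coupling of transcription and translation in yeast during glucose starvation. Part of the plasmid derives from an earlier construct made by another laboratory.
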