Addgene plasmid #178303: pUC-TalO8 (Blank-CoTrIP)
Purpose: (Empty Backbone) Blank CoTrIP plasmid
Depositing lab: Brian Zid. Depositing organization: University of California, San Diego (UCSD). Publication: Rvb1/Rvb2 proteins couple transcription and translation during glucose starvation. Chen YS, Hou W, Tracy S, Harvey AT, Harjono V, Xu F, Moresco JJ, Yates JR 3rd, Zid BM. eLife. 2022 Sep 15;11. pii: 76965. doi: 10.7554/eLife.76965. PubMed 36107469.
Backbone
  Vector backbone: pUC
  Backbone size (bp): 2700
  Modifications to backbone: Insertion of Trp1-ARS-8xLacO
  Vector type: Yeast Expression
  Promoter: NA
  Selectable markers: TRP1
  Tag / fusion protein: NA
Growth in bacteria
  Bacterial resistance: Ampicillin, 100 μg/mL
  Growth temperature: 37°C
  Growth strain: DH5alpha
  Copy number: Unknown
Gene/Insert
  Cloning method: Unknown
  Sequencing primers: 5′ M13; 3′ M13
Resource information
  A portion of this plasmid was derived from a plasmid made by: Toshi Tsukiyama. Unnikrishnan et al. Nat Struct Mol Biol. 2010 Apr;17(4):430-7. doi: 10.1038/nsmb.1780. Epub 2010 Mar 14.
Terms and licenses: Academic/Nonprofit Terms; Industry Terms: Not Available to Industry
Depositor comments: Please visit https://doi.org/10.1101/2021.10.17.464753 for bioRxiv preprint.
How to cite: pUC-TalO8 (Blank-CoTrIP) was a gift from Brian Zid (Addgene plasmid # 178303 ; http://n2t.net/addgene:178303 ; RRID:Addgene_178303)
